>Addgene plasmid #114454 | pZS157 CRISPEY RT/Cas9 | depositor full sequence | sequence record 216024 | pZS157 CRISPEY RT/Cas9 sequence 10663 bps
CATTGGGCGAGGTGGCTTCTCTTATGGCAACCGCAAGAGCCTTGAACGCACTCTCACTACGGTGATGATC
ATTCTTGCCTCGCAGACAATCAACGTGGAGGGTAATTCTGCTAGCCTCTGCAAAGCTTTCAAGAAAATGC
GGGATCATCTCGCAAGAGAGATCTCCTACTTTCTCCCTTTGCAAACCAAGTTCGACAACTGCGTACGGCC
TGTTCGAAAGATCTACCACCGCTCTGGAAAGTGCCTCATCCAAAGGCGCAAATCCTGATCCAAACCTTTT
TACTCCACGCGCCAGTAGGGCCTCTTTAAAAGCTTGACCGAGAGCAATCCCGCAGTCTTCAGTGGTGTGA
TGGTCGTCTATGTGTAAGTCACCAATGCACTCAACGATTAGCGACCAGCCGGAATGCTTGGCCAGAGCAT
GTATCATATGGTCCAGAAACCCTATACCTGTGTGGACGTTAATCACTTGCGATTGTGTGGCCTGTTCTGC
TACTGCTTCTGCCTCTTTTTCTGGGAAGATCGAGTGCTCTATCGCTAGGGGACCACCCTTTAAAGAGATC
GCAATCTGAATCTTGGTTTCATTTGTAATACGCTTTACTAGGGCTTTCTGCTCTGTCATCTTTGCCTTCG
TTTATCTTGCCTGCTCATTTTTTAGTATATTCTTCGAAGAAATCACATTACTTTATATAATGTATAATTC
ATTATGTGATAATGCCAATCGCTAAGAAAAAAAAAGAGTCATCCGCTAGGGGAAAAAAAAAAATGAAAAT
CATTACCGAGGCATAAAAAAATATAGAGTGTACTAGAGGAGGCCAAGAGTAATAGAAAAAGAAAATTGCG
GGAAAGGACTGTGTTATGACTTCCCTGACTAATGCCGTGTTCAAACGATACCTGGCAGTGACTCCTAGCG
CTCACCAAGCTCTTAAAACGGGAATTTATGGTGCACTCTCAGTACAATCTGCTCTGATGCCGCATAGTTA
AGCCAGCCCCGACACCCGCCAACACCCGCTGACGCGCCCTGACGGGCTTGTCTGCTCCCGGCATCCGCTT
ACAGACAAGCTGTGACCGTCTCCGGGAGCTGCATGTGTCAGAGGTTTTCACCGTCATCACCGAAACGCGC
GAGACGAAAGGGCCTCGTGATACGCCTATTTTTATAGGTTAATGTCATGATAATAATGGTTTCTTAGACG
TCAGGTGGCACTTTTCGGGGAAATGTGCGCGGAACCCCTATTTGTTTATTTTTCTAAATACATTCAAATA
TGTATCCGCTCATGAGACAATAACCCTGATAAATGCTTCAATAATATTGAAAAAGGAAGAGTATGAGTAT
TCAACATTTCCGTGTCGCCCTTATTCCCTTTTTTGCGGCATTTTGCCTTCCTGTTTTTGCTCACCCAGAA
ACGCTGGTGAAAGTAAAAGATGCTGAAGATCAGTTGGGTGCACGAGTGGGTTACATCGAACTGGATCTCA
ACAGCGGTAAGATCCTTGAGAGTTTTCGCCCCGAAGAACGTTTTCCAATGATGAGCACTTTTAAAGTTCT
GCTATGTGGCGCGGTATTATCCCGTATTGACGCCGGGCAAGAGCAACTCGGTCGCCGCATACACTATTCT
CAGAATGACTTGGTTGAGTACTCACCAGTCACAGAAAAGCATCTTACGGATGGCATGACAGTAAGAGAAT
TATGCAGTGCTGCCATAACCATGAGTGATAACACTGCGGCCAACTTACTTCTGACAACGATCGGAGGACC
GAAGGAGCTAACCGCTTTTTTGCACAACATGGGGGATCATGTAACTCGCCTTGATCGTTGGGAACCGGAG
CTGAATGAAGCCATACCAAACGACGAGCGTGACACCACGATGCCTGTAGCAATGGCAACAACGTTGCGCA
AACTATTAACTGGCGAACTACTTACTCTAGCTTCCCGGCAACAATTAATAGACTGGATGGAGGCGGATAA
AGTTGCAGGACCACTTCTGCGCTCGGCCCTTCCGGCTGGCTGGTTTATTGCTGATAAATCTGGAGCCGGT
GAGCGTGGGTCTCGCGGTATCATTGCAGCACTGGGGCCAGATGGTAAGCCCTCCCGTATCGTAGTTATCT
ACACGACGGGGAGTCAGGCAACTATGGATGAACGAAATAGACAGATCGCTGAGATAGGTGCCTCACTGAT
TAAGCATTGGTAACTGTCAGACCAAGTTTACTCATATATACTTTAGATTGATTTAAAACTTCATTTTTAA
TTTAAAAGGATCTAGGTGAAGATCCTTTTTGATAATCTCATGACCAAAATCCCTTAACGTGAGTTTTCGT
TCCACTGAGCGTCAGACCCCGTAGAAAAGATCAAAGGATCTTCTTGAGATCCTTTTTTTCTGCGCGTAAT
CTGCTGCTTGCAAACAAAAAAACCACCGCTACCAGCGGTGGTTTGTTTGCCGGATCAAGAGCTACCAACT
CTTTTTCCGAAGGTAACTGGCTTCAGCAGAGCGCAGATACCAAATACTGTCCTTCTAGTGTAGCCGTAGT
TAGGCCACCACTTCAAGAACTCTGTAGCACCGCCTACATACCTCGCTCTGCTAATCCTGTTACCAGTGGC
TGCTGCCAGTGGCGATAAGTCGTGTCTTACCGGGTTGGACTCAAGACGATAGTTACCGGATAAGGCGCAG
CGGTCGGGCTGAACGGGGGGTTCGTGCACACAGCCCAGCTTGGAGCGAACGACCTACACCGAACTGAGAT
ACCTACAGCGTGAGCTATGAGAAAGCGCCACGCTTCCCGAAGGGAGAAAGGCGGACAGGTATCCGGTAAG
CGGCAGGGTCGGAACAGGAGAGCGCACGAGGGAGCTTCCAGGGGGAAACGCCTGGTATCTTTATAGTCCT
GTCGGGTTTCGCCACCTCTGACTTGAGCGTCGATTTTTGTGATGCTCGTCAGGGGGGCGGAGCCTATGGA
AAAACGCCAGCAACGCGGCCTTTTTACGGTTCCTGGCCTTTTGCTGGCCTTTTGCTCACATGTTCTTTCC
TGCGTTATCCCCTGATTCTGTGGATAACCGTATTACCGCCTTTGAGTGAGCTGATACCGCTCGCCGCAGC
CGAACGACCGAGCGCAGCGAGTCAGTGAGCGAGGAAGCGGAAGAGCGCCCAATACGCAAACCGCCTCTCC
CCGCGCGTTGGCCGATTCATTAATGCAGCTGGCACGACAGGTTTCCCGACTGGAAAGCGGGCAGTGAGCG
CAACGCAATTAATGTGAGTTACCTCACTCATTAGGCACCCCAGGCTTTACACTTTATGCTTCCGGCTCCT
ATGTTGTGTGGAATTGTGAGCGGATAACAATTTCACACAGGAAACAGCTATGACCATGATTACGCCAAGC
GCGCAATTAACCCTCACTAAAGGGAACAAAAGCTGGAGCTCCACCGCGGTGAAATTAAAGCCTTCGAGCG
TCCCAAAACCTTCTCAAGCAAGGTTTTCAGTATAATGTTACATGCGTACACGCGTCTGTACAGAAAAAAA
AGAAAAATTTGAAATATAAATAACGTTCTTAATACTAACATAACTATAAAAAAATAAATAGGGACCTAGA
CTTCAGGTTGTCTAACTCCTTCCTTTTCGGTTAGAGCGGATGTGGGGGGAGGGCGTGAATGTAAGCGTGA
CATAACTAATTACATGACTCGAGAAGAGATCACACCTTCCTCTTCTTCTTGGGGTCAGCCCTGCTGTCTC
CACCGAGCTGAGAGAGGTCGATTCTTGTTTCATAGAGCCCCGTAATTGACTGATGAATCAGTGTGGCGTC
CAGGACCTCCTTTGTAGAGGTGTACCGCTTTCTGTCTATGGTGGTGTCGAAGTACTTGAAGGCTGCAGGC
GCGCCCAAGTTGGTCAGAGTAAACAAGTGGATAATGTTTTCTGCCTGCTCCCTGATGGGCTTATCCCTGT
GCTTATTGTAAGCAGAAAGCACCTTATCGAGGTTAGCGTCGGCGAGGATCACTCTTTTGGAGAATTCGCT
TATTTGCTCGATGATCTCATCAAGGTAGTGTTTGTGTTGTTCCACGAACAGCTGCTTCTGCTCATTATCT
TCGGGAGACCCTTTGAGCTTTTCATAGTGGCTGGCCAGATACAAGAAATTAACGTATTTAGAGGGCAGTG
CCAGCTCGTTACCTTTCTGCAGCTCGCCCGCACTAGCGAGCATTCGTTTCCGGCCGTTTTCAAGCTCAAA
GAGAGAGTACTTGGGAAGCTTAATGATGAGGTCTTTTTTGACCTCTTTATATCCTTTCGCCTCGAGAAAG
TCGATGGGGTTTTTTTCGAAGCTTGATCGCTCCATGATTGTGATGCCCAGCAGTTCCTTGACGCTTTTGA
GTTTTTTAGACTTCCCTTTCTCCACTTTGGCCACAACCAGTACACTGTAAGCGACTGTAGGAGAATCGAA
TCCGCCGTATTTCTTGGGGTCCCAATCTTTTTTGCGTGCGATCAGCTTGTCGCTGTTCCTTTTCGGGAGG
ATACTTTCCTTGGAGAAGCCTCCGGTCTGTACTTCGGTCTTTTTAACGATGTTCACCTGCGGCATGGACA
GGACCTTCCGGACTGTCGCGAAATCCCTACCCTTGTCCCACACGATTTCTCCTGTTTCTCCGTTTGTTTC
GATAAGTGGTCGCTTCCGAATCTCTCCATTGGCCAGTGTAATCTCGGTCTTGAAAAAATTCATAATATTG
CTGTAAAAGAAGTACTTAGCGGTGGCCTTGCCTATTTCCTGCTCAGACTTTGCGATCATTTTCCTAACAT
CGTACACTTTATAGTCTCCGTAAACAAATTCAGATTCAAGCTTGGGATATTTTTTGATAAGTGCAGTGCC
TACCACTGCATTCAGGTAGGCATCATGCGCATGGTGGTAATTGTTGATCTCTCTCACCTTATAAAACTGA
AAGTCCTTTCTGAAATCTGAGACCAGCTTAGACTTCAGAGTAATAACTTTCACCTCTCGAATCAGTTTGT
CATTTTCATCGTACTTGGTGTTCATGCGTGAATCGAGAATTTGGGCCACGTGCTTGGTGATCTGGCGTGT
CTCAACAAGCTGCCTTTTGATGAAGCCGGCTTTATCCAACTCAGACAGGCCACCTCGTTCAGCCTTAGTC
AGATTATCGAACTTCCGTTGTGTGATCAGTTTGGCGTTCAGCAGCTGCCGCCAATAATTTTTCATTTTCT
TGACAACTTCTTCTGAGGGGACGTTATCACTCTTCCCTCTATTTTTATCGGATCTTGTCAACACTTTATT
ATCAATAGAATCATCTTTGAGAAAAGACTGGGGCACGATATGATCCACGTCGTAGTCGGAGAGCCGATTG
ATGTCCAGTTCCTGATCCACGTACATGTCCCTGCCGTTCTGCAGGTAGTACAGGTAGAGCTTCTCATTCT
GAAGCTGGGTGTTTTCAACTGGGTGTTCCTTAAGGATTTGGGACCCCAGTTCTTTTATACCCTCTTCAAT
CCTCTTCATCCTTTCCCTACTGTTCTTCTGTCCCTTCTGGGTAGTTTGGTTCTCTCGGGCCATCTCGATA
ACGATATTCTCGGGCTTATGCCTTCCCATTACTTTGACGAGTTCATCCACGACCTTAACGGTCTGCAGTA
TTCCCTTTTTGATAGCTGGGCTACCTGCAAGATTAGCGATGTGCTCGTGAAGACTGTCCCCCTGGCCAGA
AACTTGTGCTTTCTGGATGTCCTCCTTAAAGGTGAGAGAGTCATCATGGATCAACTGCATGAAGTTCCGG
TTGGCAAATCCATCGGACTTAAGAAAATCCAGGATTGTCTTTCCACTCTGCTTGTCTCGGATCCCATTGA
TCAGTTTTCTTGACAGCCGCCCCCATCCTGTATATCGGCGCCTCTTGAGCTGTTTCATGACTTTGTCGTC
GAAGAGATGAGCGTAAGTTTTCAAGCGTTCTTCAATCATCTCCCTATCTTCAAACAACGTAAGGGTGAGG
ACAATGTCCTCAAGAATGTCCTCGTTCTCCTCATTGTCCAGGAAGTCCTTGTCTTTAATGATTTTCAGGA
GATCGTGATACGTTCCCAGGGATGCGTTGAAGCGATCCTCCACTCCGCTGATTTCAACAGAGTCGAAACA
TTCAATCTTTTTGAAATAGTCTTCTTTGAGCTGTTTCACGGTAACTTTCCGGTTCGTCTTGAAGAGGAGG
TCCACGATAGCTTTCTTCTGCTCTCCAGACAGGAATGCTGGCTTTCTCATCCCTTCTGTGACGTATTTGA
CCTTGGTGAGCTCGTTATAAACTGTGAAGTACTCGTACAGCAGAGAGTGTTTAGGAAGCACCTTTTCGTT
AGGCAGATTTTTATCAAAGTTAGTCATCCTTTCGATGAAGGACTGGGCAGAGGCCCCCTTATCCACGACT
TCCTCGAAGTTCCAGGGAGTGATGGTCTCTTCTGATTTGCGAGTCATCCACGCGAATCTGGAATTTCCCC
GGGCGAGGGGGCCTACATAGTAGGGTATCCGAAATGTGAGGATTTTCTCAATCTTTTCCCTGTTATCTTT
CAAAAAGGGGTAGAAATCCTCTTGCCGCCTGAGGATAGCGTGCAGTTCGCCCAGGTGAATCTGGTGGGGG
ATGCTTCCATTGTCGAAAGTGCGCTGTTTGCGCAACAGATCTTCTCTGTTAAGCTTTACCAGCAGCTCCT
CGGTGCCGTCCATTTTTTCCAAGATGGGCTTAATAAATTTGTAAAATTCCTCCTGGCTTGCTCCGCCGTC
AATGTATCCGGCGTAGCCATTTTTAGACTGATCGAAGAAAATTTCCTTGTACTTCTCAGGCAGTTGCTGT
CTGACAAGGGCCTTCAGCAAAGTCAAGTCTTGGTGGTGCTCATCATAGCGCTTGATCATACTAGCGCTCA
GCGGAGCTTTGGTGATCTCCGTGTTCACTCGCAGAATATCACTCAGCAGAATGGCGTCTGACAGGTTCTT
TGCCGCCAAAAAAAGGTCTGCGTACTGGTCGCCGATCTGGGCCAGCAGATTGTCGAGATCATCATCGTAG
GTGTCTTTGCTCAGTTGAAGCTTGGCATCTTCGGCCAGGTCGAAGTTAGATTTAAAGTTGGGGGTCAGCC
CGAGTGACAGGGCGATAAGATTACCAAACAGGCCGTTCTTCTTCTCCCCAGGGAGCTGTGCGATGAGGTT
TTCGAGCCGCCGGGATTTGGACAGCCTAGCGCTCAGGATTGCTTTGGCGTCAACTCCGGATGCGTTGATC
GGGTTCTCTTCGAAAAGCTGATTGTAAGTCTGAACCAGTTGGATAAAGAGTTTGTCGACATCGCTGTTGT
CTGGGTTCAGGTCCCCCTCGATGAGGAAGTGTCCCCGAAATTTGATCATATGCGCCAGCGCGAGATAGAT
CAACCGCAAGTCAGCCTTATCAGTACTGTCTACAAGCTTCTTCCTCAGATGATATATGGTTGGGTACTTT
TCATGGTACGCCACCTCGTCCACGATATTGCCAAAGATTGGGTGGCGCTCGTGCTTTTTATCCTCCTCCA
CCAAAAAGGACTCCTCCAGCCTATGGAAGAAAGAGTCATCCACCTTAGCCATCTCATTACTAAAGATCTC
CTGCAGGTAGCAGATCCGATTCTTTCTGCGGGTATATCTGCGCCGTGCTGTTCTTTTGAGCCGCGTGGCT
TCGGCCGTCTCCCCGGAGTCGAACAGGAGGGCGCCAATGAGGTTCTTCTTTATGCTGTGGCGATCGGTAT
TGCCCAGAACTTTGAATTTTTTGCTCGGCACCTTGTACTCGTCCGTAATGACGGCCCAGCCGACGCTGTT
TGTGCCGATATCGAGCCCAATGGAGTACTTCTTGTCCATTTTTTTCCCGGGGGATCCACTAGTTGTTTTT
TCTCCTTGACGTTAAAGTATAGAGGTATATTAACAATTTTTTGTTGATACTTTTATGACATTTGAATAAG
AAGTAATACAAACTGAAAATGTTGAAAGTATTAGTTAAAGTGGTTATGCAGCTTTTCCATTTATATATCT
GTTAATAGATCAAAAATCATCGCTTCGCTGATTAATTACCCCAGAAATAAGGCTAAAAAACTAATCGCAT
TATCATCCTATGGTTGTTAATTTGATTCGTTAATTTGAAGGTTTGTGGGGCCAGGTTACTGCCAATTTTT
CCTCTTCATAACCATAAAAGCTAGTATTGTAGAATCTTTATTGTTCGGAGCAGTGCGGCGCGAGGCACAT
CTGCGTTTCAGGAACGCGACCGGTGAAGACGAGGACGCACGGAGGAGAGTCTTCCGTCGGAGGGCTGTCG
CCCGCTCGGCGGCTTCTAATCCGTACTTCAATATAGCAATGAGCAGTTAAGCGTATTACTGAAAGTTCCA
AAGAGAAGGTTTTTTTAGGCTAAGATAATGGGGCTCTTTACATTTCCACAACATATAAGTAAGATTAGAT
ATGGATATGTATATGGTGGTAATGCCATGTAATATGATTATTAAACTTCTTTGCGTCCATCCAAAAAAAA
AGTAAGAATTTTTGAAAATTCAATATAAATGCCACCAAAGAAGAAAAGAAAGGTCAAGTCCGCTGAATAC
TTGAACACCTTCAGATTGAGAAATTTGGGTTTGCCAGTCATGAACAACTTGCACGATATGTCTAAGGCTA
CCAGAATTTCTGTTGAAACCTTGAGATTATTGATCTACACCGCCGATTTCAGATACAGAATCTACACTGT
TGAAAAGAAGGGTCCAGAAAAGAGAATGAGAACTATCTACCAACCATCCAGAGAATTGAAGGCTTTACAA
GGTTGGGTTTTGAGAAACATCTTGGACAAGTTATCCTCCTCCCCATTTTCTATCGGTTTTGAAAAGCACC
AATCCATCTTGAACAATGCCACTCCACATATTGGTGCCAACTTCATTTTGAACATCGACTTGGAAGATTT
CTTCCCATCTTTGACTGCTAACAAGGTTTTCGGTGTTTTCCATTCTTTGGGTTACAACAGATTGATCTCC
TCTGTTTTGACCAAGATTTGCTGCTACAAGAACTTGTTGCCACAAGGTGCTCCATCTTCTCCAAAATTGG
CTAACTTGATTTGCTCCAAGTTGGACTACAGAATTCAAGGTTATGCTGGTTCTAGAGGTTTGATATACAC
TAGATACGCTGATGACTTGACCTTGTCTGCTCAATCTATGAAGAAAGTTGTTAAGGCCAGAGACTTCTTG
TTCTCCATTATTCCATCAGAAGGTTTGGTCATCAACTCCAAAAAGACCTGTATTTCTGGTCCAAGATCCC
AAAGAAAAGTTACCGGTTTGGTTATCTCCCAAGAAAAGGTTGGTATTGGTAGAGAAAAGTACAAAGAAAT
CAGAGCCAAGATCCACCATATTTTCTGCGGTAAATCCTCCGAAATCGAACATGTTAGAGGTTGGTTGTCT
TTCATCTTGTCCGTTGATTCTAAGTCCCACAGAAGATTGATTACCTACATCTCTAAGTTGGAAAAGAAGT
ACGGTAAGAACCCATTGAACAAGGCTAAGACTTGATTTGCCAGCTTACTATCCTTCTTGAAAATATGCAC
TCTATATCTTTTAGTTCTTAATTGCAACACATAGATTTGCTGTATAACGAATTTTATGCTATTTTTTAAA
TTTGGAGTTCAGTGATAAAAGTGTCACAGCGAATTTCCTCACATGTAGGGACCGAATTGTTTACAAGTTC
TCTGTACCACCATGGAGACATCAAAAATTGAAAATCTATGGAAAGATATGCAATTCGCCCTATAGTGAGT
CGTATTACGCGCGCTCACTGGCCGTCGTTTTACAACGTCGTGACTGGGAAAACCCTGGCGTTACCCAACT
TAATCGCCTTGCAGCACATCCCCCTTTCGCCAGCTGGCGTAATAGCGAAGAGGCCCGCACCGATCGCCCT
TCCCAACAGTTGCGCAGCCTGAATGGCGAATGGCGCG
[124 nt withheld, positions 9908-10031]
C
[91 nt withheld, positions 10033-10123]
A
[49 nt withheld, positions 10125-10173]
CCTTTGACGTTGGAGTCCACGTTCTTT
[37 nt withheld, positions 10201-10237]
ACCCTATCTCGGTCTATTCTTTTGATTTATAAGGGATTTTGCCGATTTCGGCCTATTGGTTAAAAAATGA
GCTGATTTAACAAAAATTTAACGCGAATTTTAACAAAATATTAACGTTTACAATTTCCTGATGCGGTATT
TTCTCCTTACGCATCTGTGCGGTATTTCACACCGCATAGATCCGTCGAGTTCAAGAGAAAAAAAAAGAAA
AAGCAAAAAGAAAAAAGGAAAGCGCGCCTCGTTCAGAATGACACGTATAGAATGATGCATTACCTTGTCA
TCTTCAGTATCATACTGTTCGTATACATACTTACTGACATTCATAGGTATACATATATACACATGTATAT
ATATCGTATGCTGCAGCTTTAAATAATCGGTGTCACTACATAAGAACACCTTTGGTGGAGGGAACATCGT
TGGTAC
Features (pLannotate 1.2.2; 22 found; start..end, strand, type, name):
    620..806     -  promoter       HIS3 promoter: S. cerevisiae HIS3
    856..936     +  CDS            MRM1 (fragment): MRM1_YEAST - Also known as PET56 From Saccharomyces cerevisiae (strain ATCC 204508 / S288c) (Baker's yeast).
    937..986     -  misc_feature   bom (fragment): basis of mobility region from pBR322
   1088..1123    -  CDS            rop (fragment): Rop protein, which maintains plasmids at low copy number; rop
   1218..1322    +  promoter       AmpR promoter: bla
   1323..2183    +  CDS            AmpR: β-lactamase; bla; confers resistance to ampicillin, carbenicillin, and related antibiotics
   2354..2942    +  rep_origin     ori: high-copy-number ColE1/pMB1/pBR322/pUC origin of replication
   3125..3217    +  CDS            lacI (fragment): lac repressor; lacI; The lac repressor binds to the lac operator to inhibit transcription in E. coli. This inhibition can be relieved by adding lactose or isopropyl-β-D-thiogalactopyranoside (IPTG).
   3230..3251    +  protein_bind   CAP binding site: CAP binding activates transcription in the presence of cAMP. E. coli catabolite activator protein
   3266..3296    +  promoter       lac promoter: promoter for the E. coli lac operon
   3300..3322    +  protein_bind   lac operator (fragment): The lac repressor binds to the lac operator to inhibit transcription in E. coli. This inhibition can be relieved by adding lactose or isopropyl-β-D-thiogalactopyranoside (IPTG). lac repressor encoded by lacI
   3365..3383    +  promoter       T3 promoter: promoter for bacteriophage T3 RNA polymerase
   3422..3611    -  terminator     CYC1 terminator: S. cerevisiae CYC1; transcription terminator for CYC1
   3706..7809    -  CDS            cas9: CAS9_STRP1 - Also known as csn1 From Streptococcus pyogenes serotype M1.
   7816..7834    -  misc_feature   MCS (fragment): pBluescript multiple cloning site
   7835..8487    -  promoter       GAL1,10 promoter: GAL1 and GAL10 genes of S. cerevisiae; divergent inducible promoter, regulated by Gal4
   8526..9482    +  CDS            RT86_ECOLX: Protein predicted: Swiss-Prot protein existence level 4. Participates in the synthesis of a msDNA (a branched RNA linked by a 2',5'-phosphodiester linkage to a single-stranded DNA) of unknown function. The retron transcript serves as primer and template to the reaction, and codes for the RT. From Escherichia coli.
   9719..9737    -  promoter       T7 promoter: promoter for bacteriophage T7 RNA polymerase
   9745..9900    +  CDS            lacZα (fragment): LacZα fragment of β-galactosidase; lacZ fragment
   9908..10363   +  rep_origin     f1 ori (sequence partly withheld): f1 bacteriophage origin of replication; arrow indicates direction of (+) strand synthesis
  10364..10415   -  misc_feature   bom (fragment): basis of mobility region from pBR322
  10623..619     -  CDS            HIS3 (across the origin): imidazoleglycerol-phosphate dehydratase, required for histidine biosynthesis; S. cerevisiae HIS3; yeast auxotrophic marker
