>Addgene plasmid #114454 | pZS157 CRISPEY RT/Cas9 | addgene full sequence | sequence record 224014 | Addgene NGS Result
ATCCGCTTACAGACAAGCTGTGACCGTCTCCGGGAGCTGCATGTGTCAGAGGTTTTCACCGTCATCACCG
AAACGCGCGAGACGAAAGGGCCTCGTGATACGCCTATTTTTATAGGTTAATGTCATGATAATAATGGTTT
CTTAGACGTCAGGTGGCACTTTTCGGGGAAATGTGCGCGGAACCCCTATTTGTTTATTTTTCTAAATACA
TTCAAATATGTATCCGCTCATGAGACAATAACCCTGATAAATGCTTCAATAATATTGAAAAAGGAAGAGT
ATGAGTATTCAACATTTCCGTGTCGCCCTTATTCCCTTTTTTGCGGCATTTTGCCTTCCTGTTTTTGCTC
ACCCAGAAACGCTGGTGAAAGTAAAAGATGCTGAAGATCAGTTGGGTGCACGAGTGGGTTACATCGAACT
GGATCTCAACAGCGGTAAGATCCTTGAGAGTTTTCGCCCCGAAGAACGTTTTCCAATGATGAGCACTTTT
AAAGTTCTGCTATGTGGCGCGGTATTATCCCGTATTGACGCCGGGCAAGAGCAACTCGGTCGCCGCATAC
ACTATTCTCAGAATGACTTGGTTGAGTACTCACCAGTCACAGAAAAGCATCTTACGGATGGCATGACAGT
AAGAGAATTATGCAGTGCTGCCATAACCATGAGTGATAACACTGCGGCCAACTTACTTCTGACAACGATC
GGAGGACCGAAGGAGCTAACCGCTTTTTTGCACAACATGGGGGATCATGTAACTCGCCTTGATCGTTGGG
AACCGGAGCTGAATGAAGCCATACCAAACGACGAGCGTGACACCACGATGCCTGTAGCAATGGCAACAAC
GTTGCGCAAACTATTAACTGGCGAACTACTTACTCTAGCTTCCCGGCAACAATTAATAGACTGGATGGAG
GCGGATAAAGTTGCAGGACCACTTCTGCGCTCGGCCCTTCCGGCTGGCTGGTTTATTGCTGATAAATCTG
GAGCCGGTGAGCGTGGGTCTCGCGGTATCATTGCAGCACTGGGGCCAGATGGTAAGCCCTCCCGTATCGT
AGTTATCTACACGACGGGGAGTCAGGCAACTATGGATGAACGAAATAGACAGATCGCTGAGATAGGTGCC
TCACTGATTAAGCATTGGTAACTGTCAGACCAAGTTTACTCATATATACTTTAGATTGATTTAAAACTTC
ATTTTTAATTTAAAAGGATCTAGGTGAAGATCCTTTTTGATAATCTCATGACCAAAATCCCTTAACGTGA
GTTTTCGTTCCACTGAGCGTCAGACCCCGTAGAAAAGATCAAAGGATCTTCTTGAGATCCTTTTTTTCTG
CGCGTAATCTGCTGCTTGCAAACAAAAAAACCACCGCTACCAGCGGTGGTTTGTTTGCCGGATCAAGAGC
TACCAACTCTTTTTCCGAAGGTAACTGGCTTCAGCAGAGCGCAGATACCAAATACTGTTCTTCTAGTGTA
GCCGTAGTTAGGCCACCACTTCAAGAACTCTGTAGCACCGCCTACATACCTCGCTCTGCTAATCCTGTTA
CCAGTGGCTGCTGCCAGTGGCGATAAGTCGTGTCTTACCGGGTTGGACTCAAGACGATAGTTACCGGATA
AGGCGCAGCGGTCGGGCTGAACGGGGGGTTCGTGCACACAGCCCAGCTTGGAGCGAACGACCTACACCGA
ACTGAGATACCTACAGCGTGAGCTATGAGAAAGCGCCACGCTTCCCGAAGGGAGAAAGGCGGACAGGTAT
CCGGTAAGCGGCAGGGTCGGAACAGGAGAGCGCACGAGGGAGCTTCCAGGGGGAAACGCCTGGTATCTTT
ATAGTCCTGTCGGGTTTCGCCACCTCTGACTTGAGCGTCGATTTTTGTGATGCTCGTCAGGGGGGCGGAG
CCTATGGAAAAACGCCAGCAACGCGGCCTTTTTACGGTTCCTGGCCTTTTGCTGGCCTTTTGCTCACATG
TTCTTTCCTGCGTTATCCCCTGATTCTGTGGATAACCGTATTACCGCCTTTGAGTGAGCTGATACCGCTC
GCCGCAGCCGAACGACCGAGCGCAGCGAGTCAGTGAGCGAGGAAGCGGAAGAGCGCCCAATACGCAAACC
GCCTCTCCCCGCGCGTTGGCCGATTCATTAATGCAGCTGGCACGACAGGTTTCCCGACTGGAAAGCGGGC
AGTGAGCGCAACGCAATTAATGTGAGTTAGCTCACTCATTAGGCACCCCAGGCTTTACACTTTATGCTTC
CGGCTCGTATGTTGTGTGGAATTGTGAGCGGATAACAATTTCACACAGGAAACAGCTATGACCATGATTA
CGCCAAGCGCGCAATTAACCCTCACTAAAGGGAACAAAAGCTGGAGCTCCACCGCGGTGAAATTAAAGCC
TTCGAGCGTCCCAAAACCTTCTCAAGCAAGGTTTTCAGTATAATGTTACATGCGTACACGCGTCTGTACA
GAAAAAAAAGAAAAATTTGAAATATAAATAACGTTCTTAATACTAACATAACTATAAAAAAATAAATAGG
GACCTAGACTTCAGGTTGTCTAACTCCTTCCTTTTCGGTTAGAGCGGATGTGGGGGGAGGGCGTGAATGT
AAGCGTGACATAACTAATTACATGACTCGAGAAGAGATCACACCTTCCTCTTCTTCTTGGGGTCAGCCCT
GCTGTCTCCACCGAGCTGAGAGAGGTCGATTCTTGTTTCATAGAGCCCCGTAATTGACTGATGAATCAGT
GTGGCGTCCAGGACCTCCTTTGTAGAGGTGTACCGCTTTCTGTCTATGGTGGTGTCGAAGTACTTGAAGG
CTGCAGGCGCGCCCAAGTTGGTCAGAGTAAACAAGTGGATAATGTTTTCTGCCTGCTCCCTGATGGGCTT
ATCCCTGTGCTTATTGTAAGCAGAAAGCACCTTATCGAGGTTAGCGTCGGCGAGGATCACTCTTTTGGAG
AATTCGCTTATTTGCTCGATGATCTCATCAAGGTAGTGTTTGTGTTGTTCCACGAACAGCTGCTTCTGCT
CATTATCTTCGGGAGACCCTTTGAGCTTTTCATAGTGGCTGGCCAGATACAAGAAATTAACGTATTTAGA
GGGCAGTGCCAGCTCGTTACCTTTCTGCAGCTCGCCCGCACTAGCGAGCATTCGTTTCCGGCCGTTTTCA
AGCTCAAAGAGAGAGTACTTGGGAAGCTTAATGATGAGGTCTTTTTTGACCTCTTTATATCCTTTCGCCT
CGAGAAAGTCGATGGGGTTTTTTTCGAAGCTTGATCGCTCCATGATTGTGATGCCCAGCAGTTCCTTGAC
GCTTTTGAGTTTTTTAGACTTCCCTTTCTCCACTTTGGCCACAACCAGTACACTGTAAGCGACTGTAGGA
GAATCGAATCCGCCGTATTTCTTGGGGTCCCAATCTTTTTTGCGTGCGATCAGCTTGTCGCTGTTCCTTT
TCGGGAGGATACTTTCCTTGGAGAAGCCTCCGGTCTGTACTTCGGTCTTTTTAACGATGTTCACCTGCGG
CATGGACAGGACCTTCCGGACTGTCGCGAAATCCCTACCCTTGTCCCACACGATTTCTCCTGTTTCTCCG
TTTGTTTCGATAAGTGGTCGCTTCCGAATCTCTCCATTGGCCAGTGTAATCTCGGTCTTGAAAAAATTCA
TAATATTGCTGTAAAAGAAGTACTTAGCGGTGGCCTTGCCTATTTCCTGCTCAGACTTTGCGATCATTTT
CCTAACATCGTACACTTTATAGTCTCCGTAAACAAATTCAGATTCAAGCTTGGGATATTTTTTGATAAGT
GCAGTGCCTACCACTGCATTCAGGTAGGCATCATGCGCATGGTGGTAATTGTTGATCTCTCTCACCTTAT
AAAACTGAAAGTCCTTTCTGAAATCTGAGACCAGCTTAGACTTCAGAGTAATAACTTTCACCTCTCGAAT
CAGTTTGTCATTTTCATCGTACTTGGTGTTCATGCGTGAATCGAGAATTTGGGCCACGTGCTTGGTGATC
TGGCGTGTCTCAACAAGCTGCCTTTTGATGAAGCCGGCTTTATCCAACTCAGACAGGCCACCTCGTTCAG
CCTTAGTCAGATTATCGAACTTCCGTTGTGTGATCAGTTTGGCGTTCAGCAGCTGCCGCCAATAATTTTT
CATTTTCTTGACAACTTCTTCTGAGGGGACGTTATCACTCTTCCCTCTATTTTTATCGGATCTTGTCAAC
ACTTTATTATCAATAGAATCATCTTTGAGAAAAGACTGGGGCACGATATGATCCACGTCGTAGTCGGAGA
GCCGATTGATGTCCAGTTCCTGATCCACGTACATGTCCCTGCCGTTCTGCAGGTAGTACAGGTAGAGCTT
CTCATTCTGAAGCTGGGTGTTTTCAACTGGGTGTTCCTTAAGGATTTGGGACCCCAGTTCTTTTATACCC
TCTTCAATCCTCTTCATCCTTTCCCTACTGTTCTTCTGTCCCTTCTGGGTAGTTTGGTTCTCTCGGGCCA
TCTCGATAACGATATTCTCGGGCTTATGCCTTCCCATTACTTTGACGAGTTCATCCACGACCTTAACGGT
CTGCAGTATTCCCTTTTTGATAGCTGGGCTACCTGCAAGATTAGCGATGTGCTCGTGAAGACTGTCCCCC
TGGCCAGAAACTTGTGCTTTCTGGATGTCCTCCTTAAAGGTGAGAGAGTCATCATGGATCAACTGCATGA
AGTTCCGGTTGGCAAATCCATCGGACTTAAGAAAATCCAGGATTGTCTTTCCACTCTGCTTGTCTCGGAT
CCCATTGATCAGTTTTCTTGACAGCCGCCCCCATCCTGTATATCGGCGCCTCTTGAGCTGTTTCATGACT
TTGTCGTCGAAGAGATGAGCGTAAGTTTTCAAGCGTTCTTCAATCATCTCCCTATCTTCAAACAACGTAA
GGGTGAGGACAATGTCCTCAAGAATGTCCTCGTTCTCCTCATTGTCCAGGAAGTCCTTGTCTTTAATGAT
TTTCAGGAGATCGTGATACGTTCCCAGGGATGCGTTGAAGCGATCCTCCACTCCGCTGATTTCAACAGAG
TCGAAACATTCAATCTTTTTGAAATAGTCTTCTTTGAGCTGTTTCACGGTAACTTTCCGGTTCGTCTTGA
AGAGGAGGTCCACGATAGCTTTCTTCTGCTCTCCAGACAGGAATGCTGGCTTTCTCATCCCTTCTGTGAC
GTATTTGACCTTGGTGAGCTCGTTATAAACTGTGAAGTACTCGTACAGCAGAGAGTGTTTAGGAAGCACC
TTTTCGTTAGGCAGATTTTTATCAAAGTTAGTCATCCTTTCGATGAAGGACTGGGCAGAGGCCCCCTTAT
CCACGACTTCCTCGAAGTTCCAGGGAGTGATGGTCTCTTCTGATTTGCGAGTCATCCACGCGAATCTGGA
ATTTCCCCGGGCGAGGGGGCCTACATAGTAGGGTATCCGAAATGTGAGGATTTTCTCAATCTTTTCCCTG
TTATCTTTCAAAAAGGGGTAGAAATCCTCTTGCCGCCTGAGGATAGCGTGCAGTTCGCCCAGGTGAATCT
GGTGGGGGATGCTTCCATTGTCGAAAGTGCGCTGTTTGCGCAACAGATCTTCTCTGTTAAGCTTTACCAG
CAGCTCCTCGGTGCCGTCCATTTTTTCCAAGATGGGCTTAATAAATTTGTAAAATTCCTCCTGGCTTGCT
CCGCCGTCAATGTATCCGGCGTAGCCATTTTTAGACTGATCGAAGAAAATTTCCTTGTACTTCTCAGGCA
GTTGCTGTCTGACAAGGGCCTTCAGCAAAGTCAAGTCTTGGTGGTGCTCATCATAGCGCTTGATCATACT
AGCGCTCAGCGGAGCTTTGGTGATCTCCGTGTTCACTCGCAGAATATCACTCAGCAGAATGGCGTCTGAC
AGGTTCTTTGCCGCCAAAAAAAGGTCTGCGTACTGGTCGCCGATCTGGGCCAGCAGATTGTCGAGATCAT
CATCGTAGGTGTCTTTGCTCAGTTGAAGCTTGGCATCTTCGGCCAGGTCGAAGTTAGATTTAAAGTTGGG
GGTCAGCCCGAGTGACAGGGCGATAAGATTACCAAACAGGCCGTTCTTCTTCTCCCCAGGGAGCTGTGCG
ATGAGGTTTTCGAGCCGCCGGGATTTGGACAGCCTAGCGCTCAGGATTGCTTTGGCGTCAACTCCGGATG
CGTTGATCGGGTTCTCTTCGAAAAGCTGATTGTAAGTCTGAACCAGTTGGATAAAGAGTTTGTCGACATC
GCTGTTGTCTGGGTTCAGGTCCCCCTCGATGAGGAAGTGTCCCCGAAATTTGATCATATGCGCCAGCGCG
AGATAGATCAACCGCAAGTCAGCCTTATCAGTACTGTCTACAAGCTTCTTCCTCAGATGATATATGGTTG
GGTACTTTTCATGGTACGCCACCTCGTCCACGATATTGCCAAAGATTGGGTGGCGCTCGTGCTTTTTATC
CTCCTCCACCAAAAAGGACTCCTCCAGCCTATGGAAGAAAGAGTCATCCACCTTAGCCATCTCATTACTA
AAGATCTCCTGCAGGTAGCAGATCCGATTCTTTCTGCGGGTATATCTGCGCCGTGCTGTTCTTTTGAGCC
GCGTGGCTTCGGCCGTCTCCCCGGAGTCGAACAGGAGGGCGCCAATGAGGTTCTTCTTTATGCTGTGGCG
ATCGGTATTGCCCAGAACTTTGAATTTTTTGCTCGGCACCTTGTACTCGTCCGTAATGACGGCCCAACCG
ACGCTGTTTGTGCCGATATCGAGCCCAATGGAGTACTTCTTGTCCATTTTTTTCCCGGGGGATCCACTAG
TTGTTTTTTCTCCTTGACGTTAAAGTATAGAGGTATATTAACAATTTTTTGTTGATACTTTTATGACATT
TGAATAAGAAGTAATACAAACTGAAAATGTTGAAAGTATTAGTTAAAGTGGTTATGCAGCTTTTCCATTT
ATATATCTGTTAATAGATCAAAAATCATCGCTTCGCTGATTAATTACCCCAGAAATAAGGCTAAAAAACT
AATCGCATTATCATCCTATGGTTGTTAATTTGATTCGTTAATTTGAAGGTTTGTGGGGCCAGGTTACTGC
CAATTTTTCCTCTTCATAACCATAAAAGCTAGTATTGTAGAATCTTTATTGTTCGGAGCAGTGCGGCGCG
AGGCACATCTGCGTTTCAGGAACGCGACCGGTGAAGACGAGGACGCACGGAGGAGAGTCTTCCGTCGGAG
GGCTGTCGCCCGCTCGGCGGCTTCTAATCCGTACTTCAATATAGCAATGAGCAGTTAAGCGTATTACTGA
AAGTTCCAAAGAGAAGGTTTTTTTAGGCTAAGATAATGGGGCTCTTTACATTTCCACAACATATAAGTAA
GATTAGATATGGATATGTATATGGTGGTAATGCCATGTAATATGATTATTAAACTTCTTTGCGTCCATCC
AAAAAAAAAGTAAGAATTTTTGAAAATTCAATATAAATGCCACCAAAGAAGAAAAGAAAGGTCAAGTCCG
CTGAATACTTGAACACCTTCAGATTGAGAAATTTGGGTTTGCCAGTCATGAACAACTTGCACGATATGTC
TAAGGCTACCAGAATTTCTGTTGAAACCTTGAGATTATTGATCTACACCGCCGATTTCAGATACAGAATC
TACACTGTTGAAAAGAAGGGTCCAGAAAAGAGAATGAGAACTATCTACCAACCATCCAGAGAATTGAAGG
CTTTACAAGGTTGGGTTTTGAGAAACATCTTGGACAAGTTATCCTCCTCCCCATTTTCTATCGGTTTTGA
AAAGCACCAATCCATCTTGAACAATGCCACTCCACATATTGGTGCCAACTTCATTTTGAACATCGACTTG
GAAGATTTCTTCCCATCTTTGACTGCTAACAAGGTTTTCGGTGTTTTCCATTCTTTGGGTTACAACAGAT
TGATCTCCTCTGTTTTGACCAAGATTTGCTGCTACAAGAACTTGTTGCCACAAGGTGCTCCATCTTCTCC
AAAATTGGCTAACTTGATTTGCTCCAAGTTGGACTACAGAATTCAAGGTTATGCTGGTTCTAGAGGTTTG
ATATACACTAGATACGCTGATGACTTGACCTTGTCTGCTCAATCTATGAAGAAAGTTGTTAAGGCCAGAG
ACTTCTTGTTCTCCATTATTCCATCAGAAGGTTTGGTCATCAACTCCAAAAAGACCTGTATTTCTGGTCC
AAGATCCCAAAGAAAAGTTACCGGTTTGGTTATCTCCCAAGAAAAGGTTGGTATTGGTAGAGAAAAGTAC
AAAGAAATCAGAGCCAAGATCCACCATATTTTCTGCGGTAAATCCTCCGAAATCGAACATGTTAGAGGTT
GGTTGTCTTTCATCTTGTCCGTTGATTCTAAGTCCCACAGAAGATTGATTACCTACATCTCTAAGTTGGA
AAAGAAGTACGGTAAGAACCCATTGAACAAGGCTAAGACTTGATTTGCCAGCTTACTATCCTTCTTGAAA
ATATGCACTCTATATCTTTTAGTTCTTAATTGCAACACATAGATTTGCTGTATAACGAATTTTATGCTAT
TTTTTAAATTTGGAGTTCAGTGATAAAAGTGTCACAGCGAATTTCCTCACATGTAGGGACCGAATTGTTT
ACAAGTTCTCTGTACCACCATGGAGACATCAAAAATTGAAAATCTATGGAAAGATATGCAATTCGCCCTA
TAGTGAGTCGTATTACGCGCGCTCACTGGCCGTCGTTTTACAACGTCGTGACTGGGAAAACCCTGGCGTT
ACCCAACTTAATCGCCTTGCAGCACATCCCCCTTTCGCCAGCTGGCGTAATAGCGAAGAGGCCCGCACCG
ATCGCCCTTCCCAACAGTTGCGCAGCCTGAATGGCGAATGG
[124 nt withheld, positions 8862-8985]
C
[91 nt withheld, positions 8987-9077]
A
[49 nt withheld, positions 9079-9127]
CCTTTGACGTTGGAGTCCACGTTCTTT
[37 nt withheld, positions 9155-9191]
ACCCTATCTCGGTCTATTCTTTTGATTTATAAGGGATTTTGCCGATTTCGGCCTATTGGTTAAAAAATGA
GCTGATTTAACAAAAATTTAACGCGAATTTTAACAAAATATTAACGCTTACAATTTCCTGATGCGGTATT
TTCTCCTTACGCATCTGTGCGGTATTTCACACCGCATAGATCCGTCGAGTTCAAGAGAAAAAAAAAGAAA
AAGCAAAAAGAAAAAAGGAAAGCGCGCCTCGTTCAGAATGACACGTATAGAATGATGCATTACCTTGTCA
TCTTCAGTATCATACTGTTCGTATACATACTTACTGACATTCATAGGTATACATATATACACATGTATAT
ATATCGTATGCTGCAGCTTTAAATAATCGGTGTCACTACATAAGAACACCTTTGGTGGAGGGAACATCGT
TGGTACCATTGGGCGAGGTGGCTTCTCTTATGGCAACCGCAAGAGCCTTGAACGCACTCTCACTACGGTG
ATGATCATTCTTGCCTCGCAGACAATCAACGTGGAGGGTAATTCTGCTAGCCTCTGCAAAGCTTTCAAGA
AAATGCGGGATCATCTCGCAAGAGAGATCTCCTACTTTCTCCCTTTGCAAACCAAGTTCGACAACTGCGT
ACGGCCTGTTCGAAAGATCTACCACCGCTCTGGAAAGTGCCTCATCCAAAGGCGCAAATCCTGATCCAAA
CCTTTTTACTCCACGCACGGCCCCTAGGGCCTCTTTAAAAGCTTGACCGAGAGCAATCCCGCAGTCTTCA
GTGGTGTGATGGTCGTCTATGTGTAAGTCACCAATGCACTCAACGATTAGCGACCAGCCGGAATGCTTGG
CCAGAGCATGTATCATATGGTCCAGAAACCCTATACCTGTGTGGACGTTAATCACTTGCGATTGTGTGGC
CTGTTCTGCTACTGCTTCTGCCTCTTTTTCTGGGAAGATCGAGTGCTCTATCGCTAGGGGACCACCCTTT
AAAGAGATCGCAATCTGAATCTTGGTTTCATTTGTAATACGCTTTACTAGGGCTTTCTGCTCTGTCATCT
TTGCCTTCGTTTATCTTGCCTGCTCATTTTTTAGTATATTCTTCGAAGAAATCACATTACTTTATATAAT
GTATAATTCATTATGTGATAATGCCAATCGCTAAGAAAAAAAAAGAGTCATCCGCTAGGTGGAAAAAAAA
AAATGAAAATCATTACCGAGGCATAAAAAAATATAGAGTGTACTAGAGGAGGCCAAGAGTAATAGAAAAA
GAAAATTGCGGGAAAGGACTGTGTTATGACTTCCCTGACTAATGCCGTGTTCAAACGATACCTGGCAGTG
ACTCCTAGCGCTCACCAAGCTCTTAAAACGGGAATTTATGGTGCACTCTCAGTACAATCTGCTCTGATGC
CGCATAGTTAAGCCAGCCCCGACACCCGCCAACACCCGCTGACGCGCCCTGACGGGCTTGTCTGCTCCCG
GC
Features (pLannotate 1.2.2; 22 found; start..end, strand, type, name):
     46..81      -  CDS            rop (fragment): Rop protein, which maintains plasmids at low copy number; rop
    176..280     +  promoter       AmpR promoter: bla
    281..1141    +  CDS            AmpR: β-lactamase; bla; confers resistance to ampicillin, carbenicillin, and related antibiotics
   1312..1900    +  rep_origin     ori: high-copy-number ColE1/pMB1/pBR322/pUC origin of replication
   2083..2175    +  CDS            lacI (fragment): lac repressor; lacI; The lac repressor binds to the lac operator to inhibit transcription in E. coli. This inhibition can be relieved by adding lactose or isopropyl-β-D-thiogalactopyranoside (IPTG).
   2188..2209    +  protein_bind   CAP binding site: CAP binding activates transcription in the presence of cAMP. E. coli catabolite activator protein
   2224..2254    +  promoter       lac promoter: promoter for the E. coli lac operon
   2258..2280    +  protein_bind   lac operator (fragment): The lac repressor binds to the lac operator to inhibit transcription in E. coli. This inhibition can be relieved by adding lactose or isopropyl-β-D-thiogalactopyranoside (IPTG). lac repressor encoded by lacI
   2323..2341    +  promoter       T3 promoter: promoter for bacteriophage T3 RNA polymerase
   2380..2569    -  terminator     CYC1 terminator: S. cerevisiae CYC1; transcription terminator for CYC1
   2664..6767    -  CDS            cas9: CAS9_STRP1 - Also known as csn1 From Streptococcus pyogenes serotype M1.
   6774..6792    -  misc_feature   MCS (fragment): pBluescript multiple cloning site
   6793..7445    -  promoter       GAL1,10 promoter: GAL1 and GAL10 genes of S. cerevisiae; divergent inducible promoter, regulated by Gal4
   7484..8440    +  CDS            RT86_ECOLX: Protein predicted: Swiss-Prot protein existence level 4. Participates in the synthesis of a msDNA (a branched RNA linked by a 2',5'-phosphodiester linkage to a single-stranded DNA) of unknown function. The retron transcript serves as primer and template to the reaction, and codes for the RT. From Escherichia coli.
   8677..8695    -  promoter       T7 promoter: promoter for bacteriophage T7 RNA polymerase
   8703..8858    +  CDS            lacZα (fragment): LacZα fragment of β-galactosidase; lacZ fragment
   8862..9290    +  rep_origin     f1 ori (sequence partly withheld): f1 bacteriophage origin of replication; arrow indicates direction of (+) strand synthesis
   9318..9369    -  misc_feature   bom (fragment): basis of mobility region from pBR322
   9577..10239   -  CDS            HIS3: imidazoleglycerol-phosphate dehydratase, required for histidine biosynthesis; S. cerevisiae HIS3; yeast auxotrophic marker
  10240..10427   -  promoter       HIS3 promoter: S. cerevisiae HIS3
  10477..10557   +  CDS            MRM1 (fragment): MRM1_YEAST - Also known as PET56 From Saccharomyces cerevisiae (strain ATCC 204508 / S288c) (Baker's yeast).
  10558..10607   -  misc_feature   bom (fragment): basis of mobility region from pBR322
