[The description below was written by a language model from this plasmid's Addgene catalogue record and pLannotate feature annotations shown in this document.]
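Description:
pZS157 CRISPEY RT/Cas9 is a 10,663 bp yeast integrating plasmid built on the pRS403 backbone. It supplies the two protein components of the CRISPEY retron-based genome editing system in Saccharomyces cerevisiae. No yeast replication origin or centromere is annotated, consistent with an integrative vector that must be inserted into the genome. Transformants are selected through the HIS3 auxotrophic marker, which is driven by its own promoter. In E. coli the plasmid is maintained at high copy from a ColE1/pUC-type origin with ampicillin resistance (bla). It also retains the usual pBluescript-derived remnants: an f1 origin, lac promoter/operator and lacZα fragments, and flanking T3 and T7 promoters.

The payload is organised around the divergent, Gal4-regulated GAL1-GAL10 promoter, which drives two coding sequences in opposite directions so that both are induced together by galactose. One arm expresses Streptococcus pyogenes Cas9, followed by a CYC1 terminator. The other arm expresses the Ec86 retron reverse transcriptase from E. coli; no terminator is annotated downstream of this gene. The record describes the inserts as codon optimised for S. cerevisiae and lists an N-terminal SV40 nuclear localisation signal, although the NLS is not separately annotated and the record does not specify which protein(s) carry it. The Cas9 portion derives from an earlier yeast Cas9 plasmid.

The retron RT normally reverse-transcribes a retron transcript into multicopy single-stranded DNA. Paired with Cas9, it allows donor DNA to be produced inside the cell for precise repair at a cut site. The guide RNA and retron donor are not encoded here and must be supplied separately. The depositor and sequencing-verified records have the same length and feature order, differing only in their start coordinate. The associated work used the system for massively parallel precise editing to measure the effects of genetic variants.
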