Addgene plasmid #114454: pZS157 CRISPEY RT/Cas9
Purpose: Yeast Integration Plasmid for galactose inducible Ec86-RT and SpCas9 expression
Depositing lab: Hunter Fraser. Depositing organization: Stanford University. Publication: Functional Genetic Variants Revealed by Massively Parallel Precise Genome Editing. Sharon E, Chen SA, Khosla NM, Smith JD, Pritchard JK, Fraser HB. Cell. 2018 Sep 18. pii: S0092-8674(18)31118-8. doi: 10.1016/j.cell.2018.08.057. PubMed 30245013.
Backbone
  Vector backbone: pRS403
  Vector type: Yeast Expression, CRISPR
  Selectable markers: HIS3
Growth in bacteria
  Bacterial resistance: Ampicillin, 100 μg/mL
  Growth temperature: 37°C
  Growth strain: DH5alpha
  Copy number: High Copy
Gene/Insert
  Gene/Insert name: SpCas9, Ec86-RT
  Species: S. pyogenes, E. coli
  Mutation: S. cerevisiae codon optimized
  Promoter: GAL1-GAL10
  Tag / fusion protein: SV40-NLS (N terminal on insert)
  Cloning method: Gibson Cloning
  Sequencing primers: 5′ CAATTAACCCTCACTAAAGG; 3′ taatacgactcactatagg
Resource information
  A portion of this plasmid was derived from a plasmid made by: SpCas9 from Addgene 43802
Terms and licenses: Academic/Nonprofit Terms; Industry Terms: Not Available to Industry
How to cite: pZS157 CRISPEY RT/Cas9 was a gift from Hunter Fraser (Addgene plasmid # 114454 ; http://n2t.net/addgene:114454 ; RRID:Addgene_114454)
